Addgene plasmid #214014: pAAVS1-Neo-TNNT2-Blast
Purpose: Expression of cardiac troponin T
Depositing lab: Paul Burridge. Depositing organization: Northwestern University. Publication: Independent compartmentalization of functional, metabolic, and transcriptional maturation of hiPSC-derived cardiomyocytes. Fetterman KA, Blancard M, Lyra-Leite DM, Vanoye CG, Fonoudi H, Jouni M, DeKeyser JL, Lenny B, Sapkota Y, George AL Jr, Burridge PW. Cell Rep. 2024 May 28;43(5):114160. doi: 10.1016/j.celrep.2024.114160. Epub 2024 Apr 27. PubMed 38678564.
Backbone
  Vector backbone: pAAVS1-Nst-CAG-DEST (Addgene Plasmid #80489)
  Backbone manufacturer: Knut Woltjen
  Backbone size w/o insert (bp): 3000
  Vector type: Mammalian Expression
Growth in bacteria
  Bacterial resistance: Ampicillin, 100 μg/mL
  Growth temperature: 37°C
  Growth strain: NEB Stable
  Growth instructions: In mammalian cells, use Neomycin for selection of integrated constructs and use Blasticidin for selection of cells with the TNNT2 promoter active
  Copy number: High Copy
Gene/Insert
  Gene/Insert name: TNNT2
  Species: H. sapiens (human)
  Entrez Gene: TNNT2 (a.k.a. CMD1D, CMH2, CMPD2, LVNC6, RCM3, TnTC, cTnT)
  Cloning method: TOPO Cloning
Terms and licenses: Academic/Nonprofit Terms; Industry Terms: Not Available to Industry
How to cite: pAAVS1-Neo-TNNT2-Blast was a gift from Paul Burridge (Addgene plasmid # 214014 ; http://n2t.net/addgene:214014 ; RRID:Addgene_214014)
