[The description below was written by a language model from this plasmid's Addgene catalogue record and pLannotate feature annotations shown in this document.]
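Description:
pAAVS1-Neo-TNNT2-Blast is a mammalian donor plasmid for targeted integration at the human AAVS1 safe-harbour locus, derived from the pAAVS1-Nst-CAG-DEST backbone. It is maintained in E. coli through a high-copy ColE1/pUC-type origin with ampicillin resistance (AmpR with its bla promoter). It also retains typical cloning-vector remnants: an f1 origin, lacZα and lacI fragments, lac promoter/operator, and T3 and T7 promoters flanking the targeting cassette.

The payload lies between left and right homology arms taken from intron 1 of PPP1R12C, which direct homology-dependent insertion into AAVS1. Immediately after the left arm, a splice acceptor precedes a promoterless neomycin phosphotransferase coding sequence ending in a bGH polyadenylation signal. This gene-trap layout means neomycin resistance is expected only when the cassette is integrated so that the endogenous PPP1R12C transcript splices into it, which selects for correctly targeted cells. Downstream is a blasticidin S deaminase (BSD) coding sequence followed by β-globin sequence and a rabbit β-globin polyadenylation signal. Only a very short CMV enhancer fragment remains from the parental CAG promoter. The roughly 600 bp between it and BSD is unannotated, and it presumably holds the human TNNT2 element listed as the insert.

Although the catalogue purpose reads "expression of cardiac troponin T", no troponin T coding sequence appears in the feature table. The depositor's note says blasticidin selects cells in which the TNNT2 promoter is active, which indicates that TNNT2 regulatory sequence drives BSD. The construct therefore appears to be a lineage-selection tool, with neomycin used to isolate targeted clones and blasticidin used to enrich TNNT2-expressing cardiomyocytes. This fits the associated work on human iPSC-derived cardiomyocytes.
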