Features (pLannotate 1.2.2; 20 found; start..end, strand, type, name):
    796..821     +  misc_feature   SA: splice acceptor site
    914..1705    +  CDS            neo: KKA2_KLEPN - Also known as kan, nptII. Experimental evidence at protein level: Swiss-Prot protein existence level 1. Resistance to kanamycin, neomycin, paromomycin, ribostamycin, butirosin and gentamicin B. From Klebsiella pneumoniae.
   1734..1958    +  polyA_signal   bGH poly(A) signal: bovine growth hormone polyadenylation signal
   1977..1996    +  enhancer       CMV enhancer (fragment): human cytomegalovirus immediate early enhancer
   2611..3006    +  CDS            BSD: blasticidin S deaminase; Aspergillus terreus BSD; confers resistance to blasticidin
   3036..3113    +  CDS            HBB (fragment): HBB_PONPY - Experimental evidence at transcript level: Swiss-Prot protein existence level 2. Involved in oxygen transport from the lung to the various peripheral tissues. From Pongo pygmaeus (Bornean orangutan).
   3184..3239    +  polyA_signal   β-globin poly(A) signal: rabbit β-globin polyadenylation signal (Gil and Proudfoot, 1987)
   3795..4324    +  misc_feature   HA-R: right homology arm from the adeno-associated virus integration site (AAVS1) within intron 1 of the human PPP1R12C gene
   4471..4489    -  promoter       T7 promoter: promoter for bacteriophage T7 RNA polymerase
   4492..4649    +  CDS            lacZα (fragment): LacZα fragment of β-galactosidase; lacZ fragment
   4654..5082    +  rep_origin     f1 ori (sequence partly withheld): f1 bacteriophage origin of replication; arrow indicates direction of (+) strand synthesis
   5135..5239    +  promoter       AmpR promoter: bla
   5240..6100    +  CDS            AmpR: β-lactamase; bla; confers resistance to ampicillin, carbenicillin, and related antibiotics
   6271..6859    +  rep_origin     ori: high-copy-number ColE1/pMB1/pBR322/pUC origin of replication
   7042..7134    +  CDS            lacI (fragment): lac repressor; lacI; The lac repressor binds to the lac operator to inhibit transcription in E. coli. This inhibition can be relieved by adding lactose or isopropyl-β-D-thiogalactopyranoside (IPTG).
   7147..7168    +  protein_bind   CAP binding site: CAP binding activates transcription in the presence of cAMP. E. coli catabolite activator protein
   7183..7213    +  promoter       lac promoter: promoter for the E. coli lac operon
   7221..7237    +  protein_bind   lac operator: The lac repressor binds to the lac operator to inhibit transcription in E. coli. This inhibition can be relieved by adding lactose or isopropyl-β-D-thiogalactopyranoside (IPTG). lac repressor encoded by lacI
   7282..7300    +  promoter       T3 promoter: promoter for bacteriophage T3 RNA polymerase
   7313..789     +  misc_feature   HA-L (across the origin): left homology arm from the adeno-associated virus integration site (AAVS1) within intron 1 of the human PPP1R12C gene
>Addgene plasmid #214014 | pAAVS1-Neo-TNNT2-Blast | addgene full sequence | sequence record 422156 | Addgene NGS Result
GCATTCTCTCCCCTGGGCCTGTGCCGCTTTCTGTCTGCAGCTTGTGGCCTGGGTCACCTCTACGGCTGGC
CCAGATCCTTCCCTGCCGCCTCCTTCAGGTTCCGTCTTCCTCCACTCCCTCTTCCCCTTGCTCTCTGCTG
TGTTGCTGCCCAAGGATGCTCTTTCCGGAGCACTTCCTTCTCGGCGCTGCACCACGTGATGTCCTCTGAG
CGGATCCTCCCCGTGTCTGGGTCCTCTCCGGGCATCTCTCCTCCCTCACCCAACCCCATGCCGTCTTCAC
TCGCTGGGTTCCCTTTTCCTTCTCCTTCTGGGGCCTGTGCCATCTCTCGTTTCTTAGGATGGCCTTCTCC
GACGGATGTCTCCCTTGCGTCCCGCCTCCCCTTCTTGTAGGCCTGCATCATCACCGTTTTTCTGGACAAC
CCCAAAGTACCCCGTCTCCCTGGCTTTAGCCACCTCTCCATCCTCTTGCTTTCTTTGCCTGGACACCCCG
TTCTCCTGTGGATTCGGGTCACCTCTCACTCCTTTCATTTGGGCAGCTCCCCTACCCCCCTTACCTCTCT
AGTCTGTGCTAGCTCTTCCAGCCCCCTGTCATGGCATCTTCCAGGGGTCCGAGAGCTCAGCTAGTCTTCT
TCCTCCAACCCGGGCCCCTATGTCCACTTCAGGACAGCATGTTTGCTGCCTCCAGGGATCCTGTGTCCCC
GAGCTGGGACCACCTTATATTCCCAGGGCCGGTTAATGTGGCTCTGGTTCTGGGTACTTTTATCTGTCCC
CTCCACCCCACAGTGGGGCAAGCTTCTGACCTCTTCTCTTCCTCCCACAGGGCCTCGAGAGATCTGGCAG
CGGAGAGGGCAGAGGAAGTCTTCTAACATGCGGTGACGTGGAGGAGAATCCCGGCCCTAGGCTCGAGGGT
ACCATGATTGAACAAGATGGATTGCACGCAGGTTCTCCGGCCGCTTGGGTGGAGAGGCTATTCGGCTATG
ACTGGGCACAACAGACAATCGGCTGCTCTGATGCCGCCGTGTTCCGGCTGTCAGCGCAGGGGCGCCCGGT
TCTTTTTGTCAAGACCGACCTGTCCGGTGCCCTGAATGAACTGCAGGACGAGGCAGCGCGGCTATCGTGG
CTGGCCACGACGGGCGTTCCTTGCGCAGCTGTGCTCGACGTTGTCACTGAAGCGGGAAGGGACTGGCTGC
TATTGGGCGAAGTGCCGGGGCAGGATCTCCTGTCATCTCACCTTGCTCCTGCCGAGAAAGTATCCATCAT
GGCTGATGCAATGCGGCGGCTGCATACGCTTGATCCGGCTACCTGCCCATTCGACCACCAAGCGAAACAT
CGCATCGAGCGAGCACGTACTCGGATGGAAGCCGGTCTTGTCGATCAGGATGATCTGGACGAAGAGCATC
AGGGGCTCGCGCCAGCCGAACTGTTCGCCAGGCTCAAGGCGCGCATGCCCGACGGCGAGGATCTCGTCGT
GACCCATGGCGATGCCTGCTTGCCGAATATCATGGTGGAAAATGGCCGCTTTTCTGGATTCATCGACTGT
GGCCGGCTGGGTGTGGCGGACCGCTATCAGGACATAGCGTTGGCTACCCGTGATATTGCTGAAGAGCTTG
GCGGCGAATGGGCTGACCGCTTCCTCGTGCTTTACGGTATCGCCGCTCCCGATTCGCAGCGCATCGCCTT
CTATCGCCTTCTTGACGAGTTCTTCTGAGTTTAAACCCGCTGATCAGCCTCGACTGTGCCTTCTAGTTGC
CAGCCATCTGTTGTTTGCCCCTCCCCCGTGCCTTCCTTGACCCTGGAAGGTGCCACTCCCACTGTCCTTT
CCTAATAAAATGAGGAAATTGCATCGCATTGTCTGAGTAGGTGTCATTCTATTCTGGGGGGTGGGGTGGG
GCAGGACAGCAAGGGGGAGGATTGGGAAGACAATAGCAGGCATGCTGGGGATGCGGTGGGCTCTATGGAC
TAGCGGTGGCGGCCTCGACATTGATTATTGACTAGTGTCATGGAGAAGACCCACCTTGCAGATGTCCTCA
CTGGGGCTGGCAGAGCCGGCAACCTGCCCAAGGCTGCTCAGTCCATTAGGAGCCAGTAGCCTGGAAGATG
TCTTTACCCCCAGCATCAGTTCAAGTGGAGCAGCACATAACTCTTGCCCTCTGCCTTCCAAGATTCTGGT
GCTGAGACTTATGGAGTGTCTTGGAGGTTGCCTTCTGCCCCCCAACCCTGCTCCCAGCTGGCCCTCCCAG
GCCTGGGTTGCTGGCCTCTGCTTTATCAGGATTCTCAAGAGGGACAGCTGGTTTATGTTGCATGACTGTT
CCCTGCATATCTGCTCTGGTTTTAAATAGCTTATCTGAGCAGCTGGAGGACCACATGGGCTTATATGGCG
TGGGGTACATGTTCCTGTAGCCTTGTCCCTGGCACCTGCCAAAATAGCAGCCAACACCCCCCACCCCCAC
CGCCATCCCCCTGCCCCACCCGTCCCCTGTCGCACATTCCTCCCTCCGCAGGGCTGGCTCACCAGGCCCC
AGCCCACATGCCTGCTTAAAGCCCTCTCCATCCTCTGCCTCACCCAGTCCCCGCTGAGACTGAGCAGACG
CCTCCAGGATCGCGGCCGCCATGGCCAAGCCTTTGTCTCAAGAAGAATCCACCCTCATTGAAAGAGCAAC
GGCTACAATCAACAGCATCCCCATCTCTGAAGACTACAGCGTCGCCAGCGCAGCTCTCTCTAGCGACGGC
CGCATCTTCACTGGTGTCAATGTATATCATTTTACTGGGGGACCTTGTGCAGAACTCGTGGTGCTGGGCA
CTGCTGCTGCTGCGGCAGCTGGCAACCTGACTTGTATCGTCGCGATCGGAAATGAGAACAGGGGCATCTT
GAGCCCCTGCGGACGGTGCCGACAGGTGCTTCTCGATCTGCATCCTGGGATCAAAGCCATAGTGAAGGAC
AGTGATGGACAGCCGACGGCAGTTGGGATTCGTGAATTGCTGCCCTCTGGTTATGTGTGGGAGGGCCTGC
AGCTGCAGTAGCCTCGAGGCAATTGGAATTCACTCCTCAGGTGCAGGCTGCCTATCAGAAGGTGGTGGCT
GGTGTGGCCAATGCCCTGGCTCACAAATACCACTGAGATCTTTTTCCCTCTGCCAAAAATTATGGGGACA
TCATGAAGCCCCTTGAGCATCTGACTTCTGGCTAATAAAGGAAATTTATTTTCATTGCAATAGTGTGTTG
GAATTTTTTGTGTCTCTCACTCGGAAGGACATATGGGAGGGCAAATCATTTAAAACATCAGAATGAGTAT
TTGGTTTAGAGTTTGGCAACATATGCCCATATGCTGGCTGCCATGAACAAAGGTTGGCTATAAAGAGGTC
ATCAGTATATGAAACAGCCCCCTGCTGTCCATTCCTTATTCCATAGAAAAGCCTTGACTTGAGGTTAGAT
TTTTTTTATATTTTGTTTTGTGTTATTTTTTTCTTTAACATCCCTAAAATTTTCCTTACATGTTTTACTA
GCCAGATTTTTCCTCCTCTCCTGACTACTCCCAGTCATAGCTGTCCCTCTTCTCTTATGGAGATCCCTCG
ACCTGCAGCCCAAGCTTGGATCCCTCGAGTTAATTAAATCTAGAAGTCGACAGTACTAAGCTTTGACAGA
AAAGCCCCATCCTTAGGCCTCCTCCTTCCTAGTCTCCTGATATTGGGTCTAACCCCCACCTCCTGTTAGG
CAGATTCCTTATCTGGTGACACACCCCCATTTCCTGGAGCCATCTCTCTCCTTGCCAGAACCTCTAAGGT
TTGCTTACGATGGAGCCAGAGAGGATCCTGGGAGGGAGAGCTTGGCAGGGGGTGGGAGGGAAGGGGGGGA
TGCGTGACCTGCCCGGTTCTCAGTGGCCACCCTGCGCTACCCTCTCCCAGAACCTGAGCTGCTCTGACGC
GGCTGTCTGGTGCGTTTCACTGATCCTGGTGCTGCAGCTTCCTTACACTTCCCAAGAGGAGAAGCAGTTT
GGAAAAACAAAATCAGAATAAGTTGGTCCTGAGTTCTAACTTTGGCTCTTCACCTTTCTAGTCCCCAATT
TATATTGTTCCTCCGTGCGTCAGTTTTACCTGTGAGATAAGGCCAGTAGCCAGCCCCGTCCTGGCAGGGC
TGTGGTGAGGAGGGGGGTGTCCGTGTGGAAAACTCCCTTTGTGAGAATGGTGCGTCCTAGGTGTTCACCA
GGTCGTGGCCGCCTCTACTCCCTTTCTCTTTCTCCATCCTTCTTTCCTTAAAGAGTCCCCAGTGCTATCT
GGGACATATTCCTCCGCCCAGAGCAGGGTCCCGCTTCCCTAAGGCCCTGCTCTGGGCTTCTGGGTTTGAG
TCCTTGGCAAGCCCAGGAGAGGCGCTCAGGCTTCCCTGTCCCCCTTCCTCGTCCACCATCTCATGCCCCT
GGCTCTCCTGCCCCTTCCCTACAGGGGTTCCTGGCTCTGCTCTAGCGATCGCCAATTCGCCCTATAGTGA
GTCGTATTACAATTCACTGGCCGTCGTTTTACAACGTCGTGACTGGGAAAACCCTGGCGTTACCCAACTT
AATCGCCTTGCAGCACATCCCCCTTTCGCCAGCTGGCGTAATAGCGAAGAGGCCCGCACCGATCGCCCTT
CCCAACAGTTGCGCAGCCTGAATGGCGAATGGG
[124 nt withheld, positions 4654-4777]
C
[91 nt withheld, positions 4779-4869]
A
[49 nt withheld, positions 4871-4919]
CCTTTGACGTTGGAGTCCACGTTCTTT
[37 nt withheld, positions 4947-4983]
ACCCTATCTCGGTCTATTCTTTTGATTTATAAGGGATTTTGCCGATTTCGGCCTATTGGTTAAAAAATGA
GCTGATTTAACAAAAATTTAACGCGAATTTTAACAAAATATTAACGCTTACAATTTAGGTGGCACTTTTC
GGGGAAATGTGCGCGGAACCCCTATTTGTTTATTTTTCTAAATACATTCAAATATGTATCCGCTCATGAG
ACAATAACCCTGATAAATGCTTCAATAATATTGAAAAAGGAAGAGTATGAGTATTCAACATTTCCGTGTC
GCCCTTATTCCCTTTTTTGCGGCATTTTGCCTTCCTGTTTTTGCTCACCCAGAAACGCTGGTGAAAGTAA
AAGATGCTGAAGATCAGTTGGGTGCACGAGTGGGTTACATCGAACTGGATCTCAACAGCGGTAAGATCCT
TGAGAGTTTTCGCCCCGAAGAACGTTTTCCAATGATGAGCACTTTTAAAGTTCTGCTATGTGGCGCGGTA
TTATCCCGTATTGACGCCGGGCAAGAGCAACTCGGTCGCCGCATACACTATTCTCAGAATGACTTGGTTG
AGTACTCACCAGTCACAGAAAAGCATCTTACGGATGGCATGACAGTAAGAGAATTATGCAGTGCTGCCAT
AACCATGAGTGATAACACTGCGGCCAACTTACTTCTGACAACGATCGGAGGACCGAAGGAGCTAACCGCT
TTTTTGCACAACATGGGGGATCATGTAACTCGCCTTGATCGTTGGGAACCGGAGCTGAATGAAGCCATAC
CAAACGACGAGCGTGACACCACGATGCCTGTAGCAATGGCAACAACGTTGCGCAAACTATTAACTGGCGA
ACTACTTACTCTAGCTTCCCGGCAACAATTAATAGACTGGATGGAGGCGGATAAAGTTGCAGGACCACTT
CTGCGCTCGGCCCTTCCGGCTGGCTGGTTTATTGCTGATAAATCTGGAGCCGGTGAGCGTGGGTCTCGCG
GTATCATTGCAGCACTGGGGCCAGATGGTAAGCCCTCCCGTATCGTAGTTATCTACACGACGGGGAGTCA
GGCAACTATGGATGAACGAAATAGACAGATCGCTGAGATAGGTGCCTCACTGATTAAGCATTGGTAACTG
TCAGACCAAGTTTACTCATATATACTTTAGATTGATTTAAAACTTCATTTTTAATTTAAAAGGATCTAGG
TGAAGATCCTTTTTGATAATCTCATGACCAAAATCCCTTAACGTGAGTTTTCGTTCCACTGAGCGTCAAA
CCCCGTAGAAAAGATCAAAGGATCTTCTTGAGATCCTTTTTTTCTGCGCGTAATCTGCTGCTTGCAAACA
AAAAAACCACCGCTACCAGCGGTGGTTTGTTTGCCGGATCAAGAGCTACCAACTCTTTTTCCGAAGGTAA
CTGGCTTCAGCAGAGCGCAGATACCAAATACTGTTCTTCTAGTGTAGCCGTAGTTAGGCCACCACTTCAA
GAACTCTGTAGCACCGCCTACATACCTCGCTCTGCTAATCCTGTTACCAGTGGCTGCTGCCAGTGGCGAT
AAGTCGTGTCTTACCGGGTTGGACTCAAGACGATAGTTACCGGATAAGGCGCAGCGGTCGGGCTGAACGG
GGGGTTCGTGCACACAGCCCAGCTTGGAGCGAACGACCTACACCGAACTGAGATACCTACAGCGTGAGCT
ATGAGAAAGCGCCACGCTTCCCGAAGGGAGAAAGGCGGACAGGTATCCGGTAAGCGGCAGGGTCGGAACA
GGAGAGCGCACGAGGGAGCTTCCAGGGGGAAACGCCTGGTATCTTTATAGTCCTGTCGGGTTTCGCCACC
TCTGACTTGAGCGTCGATTTTTGTGATGCTCGTCAGGGGGGCGGAGCCTATGGAAAAACGCCAGCAACGC
GGCCTTTTTACGGTTCCTGGCCTTTTGCTGGCCTTTTGCTCACATGTTCTTTCCTGCGTTATCCCCTGAT
TCTGTGGATAACCGTATTACCGCCTTTGAGTGAGCTGATACCGCTCGCCGCAGCCGAACGACCGAGCGCA
GCGAGTCAGTGAGCGAGGAAGCGGAAGAGCGCCCAATACGCAAACCGCCTCTCCCCGCGCGTTGGCCGAT
TCATTAATGCAGCTGGCACGACAGGTTTCCCGACTGGAAAGCGGGCAGTGAGCGCAACGCAATTAATGTG
AGTTAGCTCACTCATTAGGCACCCCAGGCTTTACACTTTATGCTTCCGGCTCGTATGTTGTGTGGAATTG
TGAGCGGATAACAATTTCACACAGGAAACAGCTATGACCATGATTACGCCAAGCTCGAAATTAACCCTCA
CTAAAGGGAACAAAAGCTGTGCTTTCTCTGACCA
